Addgene plasmid #221502: pME-dCas9-BFP-KRAB
Depositing lab: Alessandro Ori.
Backbone
  Vector backbone: pME-Cas9-T2A-GFP
  Vector type: Fish Expression
Growth in bacteria
  Bacterial resistance: Kanamycin, 50 μg/mL
  Growth temperature: 37°C
  Growth strain: DH5alpha
  Copy number: High Copy
Gene/Insert
  Gene/Insert name: dCas9-tagBFP-KRAB
  Species: S. pyogenes
  Mutation: D10A and H839A point mutations
  Cloning method: Other
How to cite: pME-dCas9-BFP-KRAB was a gift from Alessandro Ori (Addgene plasmid # 221502 ; http://n2t.net/addgene:221502 ; RRID:Addgene_221502)
