[The description below was written by a language model from this plasmid's Addgene catalogue record and pLannotate feature annotations shown in this document.]
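Description:
pME-dCas9-BFP-KRAB is a Gateway middle-entry clone, derived from pME-Cas9-T2A-GFP and catalogued as a fish expression vector. It carries a CRISPR interference effector between attL1 and attL2 recombination sites. The plasmid of about 7.9 kb is maintained in E. coli on a high-copy ColE1/pUC-type origin and selected with kanamycin through the aph(3')-Ia gene. The rrnB T1 and T2 terminators, short lacZα and lacI remnants, and pBluescript polylinker fragments are typical entry-vector backbone remnants.

The insert is a single fusion reading frame on the reverse strand. It consists of Streptococcus pyogenes Cas9, which spans the numbering origin of the sequence record, followed by TagBFP and then a short C-terminal segment that the annotation software matched to human ZNF720. That segment presumably corresponds to the KRAB repressor domain named in the catalogue entry, since KRAB domains are conserved among zinc-finger proteins. The record lists D10A and H839A point mutations, which are intended to inactivate the two nuclease domains so that Cas9 binds guide-directed DNA targets without cutting. KRAB then recruits repressive chromatin machinery to silence nearby transcription, and the blue fluorescent protein marks expressing cells.

No eukaryotic promoter or polyadenylation signal is annotated. This fits the entry-clone design, in which an LR recombination with 5′ promoter and 3′ element entry clones assembles the cassette into a destination vector, and the chosen promoter then drives expression in fish. The T7 and T3 promoters flanking the att sites are standard phage promoter sites, useful for sequencing or in vitro transcription. The record does not name the fish species or a specific downstream application beyond fish expression.
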