Features (pLannotate 1.2.2; 17 found; start..end, strand, type, name):
   2513..2540    +  misc_feature   MCS (fragment): pBluescript multiple cloning site
   2549..2567    -  promoter       T7 promoter: promoter for bacteriophage T7 RNA polymerase
   2575..2595    +  CDS            lacZα (fragment): LacZα fragment of β-galactosidase; lacZ fragment
   2595..2694    -  protein_bind   attL1: mutant version of attL; recombination site for the Gateway® LR reaction LR Clonase™
   2710..2746    +  CDS            lacZα (fragment): LacZα fragment of β-galactosidase; lacZ fragment
   2793..2836    -  terminator     rrnB T1 terminator: Escherichia coli rrnB; transcription terminator T1 from the E. coli rrnB gene
   2968..2995    +  terminator     rrnB T2 terminator: transcription terminator T2 from the E. coli rrnB gene
   3050..3142    -  CDS            lacI (fragment): lac repressor; lacI; The lac repressor binds to the lac operator to inhibit transcription in E. coli. This inhibition can be relieved by adding lactose or isopropyl-β-D-thiogalactopyranoside (IPTG).
   3325..3913    -  rep_origin     ori: high-copy-number ColE1/pMB1/pBR322/pUC origin of replication
   4060..4869    -  CDS            KanR: aminoglycoside phosphotransferase; aph(3')-Ia; confers resistance to kanamycin in bacteria or G418 (Geneticin®) in eukaryotes
   5003..5021    +  promoter       T7 promoter: promoter for bacteriophage T7 RNA polymerase
   5039..5138    +  protein_bind   attL2: mutant version of attL; recombination site for the Gateway® LR reaction LR Clonase™
   5167..5185    +  promoter       T3 promoter: promoter for bacteriophage T3 RNA polymerase
   5198..5223    +  misc_feature   MCS (fragment): pBluescript multiple cloning site
   5225..5404    -  CDS            ZNF720 (fragment): ZN720_HUMAN - Experimental evidence at protein level: Swiss-Prot protein existence level 1. From Homo sapiens (Human).
   5456..6151    -  CDS            TagBFP: TagBFP is a basic (constitutively fluorescent) blue fluorescent protein published in 2008, derived from Entacmaea quadricolor. It is reported to be a very rapidly-maturing monomer with very low acid sensitivity.
   6287..2468    -  CDS            cas9 (across the origin): CAS9_STRP1 - Also known as csn1 From Streptococcus pyogenes serotype M1.
>Addgene plasmid #221502 | pME-dCas9-BFP-KRAB | addgene full sequence | sequence record 439413 | Addgene NGS Result
ACGTACATATCTCTTCCATTCTGCAGATAGTACAGATACAGCTTCTCATTCTGCAGCTGTGTGTTTTCCA
CTGGGTGCTCTTTCAGGATCTGGCTACCCAGCTCCTTAATGCCTTCCTCGATTCTTTTCATCCTCTCTCT
ACTGTTCTTCTGACCCTTCTGGGTTGTCTGATTTTCGCGAGCCATCTCAATCACGATGTTTTCGGGCTTA
TGGCCCATGACTTTCACCAGCTCATCGACGATTTTCACTGTCTGCAGAATGCCTTTCTTGATGGCTGGGC
TTCCAGCCAGGTTTGCAATCTGCTCATGCAGGGAGTGGCCCTGTCCAGACACCTGAGCCTTCTGGATGTC
CTCTTTGAAGGTCAGACTGTCATCGTGAATCAGCTGCATAAAATTGCGGTTGGCGAAGCCATCACTTTTC
AGAAAGTCCAGGATTGTCTTTCCTGACTGTTTATCCCTAATGCCGTTGATCAGCTTCCTGCTCAGTCTAC
CCCAGCCAGTGTAGCGCCTTCTCTTCAGCTGTTTCATCACCTTGTCATCGAACAGATGAGCATAGGTTTT
CAGTCTTTCCTCGATCATTCCTCTGTCCTCAAACAGGGTCAGTGTCAGCACAATGTCTTCCAGGATATCC
TCATTTTCCTCGTTGTCCAGGAAGTCTTTATCCTTAATGATCTTCAGCAGATCGTGGTAAGCGCCCAGGC
TTGCGTTAAATCTGTCTTCGACTCCGCTGATCTCCACGGAATCGAAGCATTCAATTTTCTTGAAGTAGTC
CTCCTTCAGCTGCTTGACAGTCACTTTCCTGTTGGTTTTAAACAGCAGATCCACGATTGCTTTCTTCTGC
TCTCCTGACAGGAAGGCTGGCTTTCTCATGCCCTCGGTGACGTATTTCACCTTTGTCAGTTCGTTATAGA
CAGTGAAATACTCGTACAGCAGGGAGTGCTTAGGCAGCACTTTCTCATTGGGCAGGTTTTTGTCAAAATT
AGTCATTCTCTCGATGAAGGACTGTGCAGAGGCGCCCTTATCGACCACTTCCTCGAAGTTCCAAGGAGTA
ATGGTTTCCTCGGATTTGCGAGTCATCCAGGCAAATCTGCTGTTTCCGCGAGCCAGTGGACCCACATAGT
AAGGGATTCTGAAGGTCAGAATTTTTTCGATCTTCTCGCGGTTATCTTTCAGAAAGGGGTAGAAGTCTTC
CTGGCGCCTCAGGATAGCGTGCAGCTCTCCCAGATGAATCTGGTGTGGGATGGAACCGTTATCAAATGTG
CGCTGCTTCCTCAGCAGGTCCTCTCTATTCAGTTTCACCAGCAGTTCCTCAGTTCCGTCCATCTTCTCCA
GAATAGGTTTGATAAACTTGTAGAATTCCTCCTGTGATGCGCCTCCGTCGATATAACCGGCGTAGCCGTT
CTTGGACTGATCAAAGAAAATTTCCTTGTACTTCTCTGGCAGCTGCTGCCTGACCAGAGCCTTCAGCAGG
GTCAGATCCTGATGGTGCTCGTCATATCTCTTGATCATGCTGGCACTCAGAGGTGCTTTTGTAATCTCGC
TGTTCACTCTCAGAATATCTGACAGCAGGATTGCGTCGGACAGATTTTTGGCAGCCAGGAACAGGTCAGC
GTACTGATCTCCGATCTGTGCCAGCAGGTTATCCAGGTCATCGTCATATGTGTCCTTTGACAGCTGCAGT
TTGGCGTCCTCAGCCAGATCAAAATTGCTTTTGAAGTTAGGAGTCAGGCCCAGACTCAGAGCGATCAGAT
TTCCAAACAGACCGTTCCTCTTTTCTCCGGGCAGCTGTGCAATCAGGTTCTCCAGTCTGCGTGACTTGGA
CAGCCTGGCTGACAGGATAGCTTTTGCGTCCACTCTGGAAGCATTAATAGGGTTTTCCTCAAACAGCTGA
TTGTAAATCTGGACCAGCTGGATGAACAGCTTGTCCACATCGGAATTGTCGGGGTTCAGATCGCCCTCGA
TCAGAAAATGACCCCTGAACTTAATCATGTGGGCCAGAGCCAGATAGATCAGTCTCAGGTCGGCTTTATC
AGTAGAGTCAGCCAGTTTCTTGCGCAGATGATAGATGGTTGGGTATTTTTCGTGATAGGCGACCTCGTCC
ACAATGTTTCCAAAGATAGGATGGCGCTCGTGTTTCTTATCTTCCTCGACCAGGAAACTTTCCTCCAGCC
TATGAAAGAATGAATCGTCCACCTTAGCCATTTCGTTAGAGAAAATCTCCTGCAGGTAACAGATTCTATT
CTTCCTTCTGGTATAGCGCCTTCTTGCTGTTCTTTTCAGGCGTGTTGCTTCGGCAGTCTCTCCAGAACCG
AACAGCAGGGCTCCAATCAGATTTTTCTTGATGCTGTGCCTGTCGGTGTTACCCAGCACCTTAAATTTCT
TGCTAGGGACCTTGTAGTCGTCTGTAATCACTGCCCAACCCACGGAGTTAGTTCCAATGGCCAGGCCGAT
GCTATACTTCTTATCCATGCTTCCCACCTTTCTCTTCTTCTTAGGTGGAGAAGCCATGGTGGCGTCGACC
TCGAGGGGGGGCCCGGTACCCAATTCGCCCTATAGTGAGTCGTATTACGCGCGCTCACTGGCCGTCGTTT
TACAAGCCTGCTTTTTTGTACAAAGTTGGCATTATAAAAAAGCATTGCTCATCAATTTGTTGCAACGAAC
AGGTCACTATCAGTCAAAATAAAATCATTATTTGGGGCCCGAGCTTAAGACTGGCCGTCGTTTTACAACG
TCGTGACTGGGAAAACATCCATGCTAGCGTTAACGCGAGAGTAGGGAACTGCCAGGCATCAAATAAAACG
AAAGGCTCAGTCGGAAGACTGGGCCTTTCGTTTTATCTGTTGTTTGTCGGTGAACGCTCTCCTGAGTAGG
ACAAATCCGCCGGGAGCGGATTTGAACGTTGTGAAGCAACGGCCCGGAGGGTGGCGGGCAGGACGCCCGC
CATAAACTGCCAGGCATCAAACTAAGCAGAAGGCCATCCTGACGGATGGCCTTTTTGCGTTTCTACAAAC
TCTTCCTGGCTAGCGGTACGCGTATTAATTGCGTTGCGCTCACTGCCCGCTTTCCAGTCGGGAAACCTGT
CGTGCCAGCTGCATTAATGAATCGGCCAACGCGCGGGGAGAGGCGGTTTGCGTATTGGGCGCTCTTCCGC
TTCCTCGCTCACTGACTCGCTGCGCTCGGTCGTTCGGCTGCGGCGAGCGGTATCAGCTCACTCAAAGGCG
GTAATACGGTTATCCACAGAATCAGGGGATAACGCAGGAAAGAACATGTGAGCAAAAGGCCAGCAAAAGG
CCAGGAACCGTAAAAAGGCCGCGTTGCTGGCGTTTTTCCATAGGCTCCGCCCCCCTGACGAGCATCACAA
AAATCGACGCTCAAGTCAGAGGTGGCGAAACCCGACAGGACTATAAAGATACCAGGCGTTTCCCCCTGGA
AGCTCCCTCGTGCGCTCTCCTGTTCCGACCCTGCCGCTTACCGGATACCTGTCCGCCTTTCTCCCTTCGG
GAAGCGTGGCGCTTTCTCATAGCTCACGCTGTAGGTATCTCAGTTCGGTGTAGGTCGTTCGCTCCAAGCT
GGGCTGTGTGCACGAACCCCCCGTTCAGCCCGACCGCTGCGCCTTATCCGGTAACTATCGTCTTGAGTCC
AACCCGGTAAGACACGACTTATCGCCACTGGCAGCAGCCACTGGTAACAGGATTAGCAGAGCGAGGTATG
TAGGCGGTGCTACAGAGTTCTTGAAGTGGTGGCCTAACTACGGCTACACTAGAAGAACAGTATTTGGTAT
CTGCGCTCTGCTGAAGCCAGTTACCTTCGGAAAAAGAGTTGGTAGCTCTTGATCCGGCAAACAAACCACC
GCTGGTAGCGGTGGTTTTTTTGTTTGCAAGCAGCAGATTACGCGCAGAAAAAAAGGATCTCAAGAAGATC
CTTTGATCTTTTCTACGGGGTCTGACGCTCAGTGGAACGACGCGTAACTCACGTTAAGGGATTTTGGTCA
TGAGCTTGCGCCGTCCCGTCAAGTCAGCGTAATGCTCTGCCAGTGTTACAACCAATTAACCAATTCTGAT
TAGAAAAACTCATCGAGCATCAAATGAAACTGCAATTTATTCATATCAGGATTATCAATACCATATTTTT
GAAAAAGCCGTTTCTGTAATGAAGGAGAAAACTCACCGAGGCAGTTCCATAGGATGGCAAGATCCTGGTA
TCGGTCTGCGATTCCGACTCGTCCAACATCAATACAACCTATTAATTTCCCCTCGTCAAAAATAAGGTTA
TCAAGTGAGAAATCACCATGAGTGACGACTGAATCCGGTGAGAATGGCAAAAGTTTATGCATTTCTTTCC
AGACTTGTTCAACAGGCCAGCCATTACGCTCGTCATCAAAATCACTCGCATCAACCAAACCGTTATTCAT
TCGTGATTGCGCCTGAGCGAGACGAAATACGCGATCGCTGTTAAAAGGACAATTACAAACAGGAATCGAA
TGCAACCGGCGCAGGAACACTGCCAGCGCATCAACAATATTTTCACCTGAATCAGGATATTCTTCTAATA
CCTGGAATGCTGTTTTTCCGGGGATCGCAGTGGTGAGTAACCATGCATCATCAGGAGTACGGATAAAATG
CTTGATGGTCGGAAGAGGCATAAATTCCGTCAGCCAGTTTAGTCTGACCATCTCATCTGTAACATCATTG
GCAACGCTACCTTTGCCATGTTTCAGAAACAACTCTGGCGCATCGGGCTTCCCATACAAGCGATAGATTG
TCGCACCTGATTGCCCGACATTATCGCGAGCCCATTTATACCCATATAAATCAGCATCCATGTTGGAATT
TAATCGCGGCCTCGACGTTTCCCGTTGAATATGGCTCATAACACCCCTTGTATTACTGTTTATGTAAGCA
GACAGTTTTATTGTTCATGATGATATATTTTTATCTTGTGCAATGTAACATCAGAGATTTTGAGACACGG
GCCAGAGCTGCCAGGAAACAGCTATGACCATGTAATACGACTCACTATAGGGGATATCAGCTGGATGGCA
AATAATGATTTTATTTTGACTGATAGTGACCTGTTCGTTGCAACAAATTGATAAGCAATGCTTTCTTATA
ATGCCAACTTTGTACAAGAAAGCTGGGTGCTATGACCATGATTACGCCAAGCGCGCAATTAACCCTCACT
AAAGGGAACAAAAGCTGGAGCTCCACCGCGGTGGCGGCCGCTCAAGGTTCCTCGCCTTTCTCGAGTCTCA
GGATCACGTCAGGCTTGGTCAGCTGGTATCCCAGAGACACGAGGTTCTTGTAGTTCTCGAGCATCACGTT
TCTGTACACGATCTGCTGAGCGGTGTCCAGCAGCTTCCATTCCTCTCTTGTGAAGTCCACGAACACGTCC
TTGAAGGTGACCAGGGTTCTGCTCCAAGCTGTAAGGCTCTTAGCGTCCATTCCGCCTCCGCCACCATTCA
GCTTGTGTCCCAGCTTGCTAGGCAGGTCACAGTATCTAGCCACGGCCACCTCGTGCTGCTCGACGTATGT
CTCGTTGTTGGCCTCTTTGATTCTTTCCAGTCTGTAGTCCACGTAGTACACGCCAGGCATCTTCAGGTTC
TTGGCGGGCTTCTTGCTTCTGTAGGTGGTCTTGATGTTGGCGATCAGGTGGCTTCCTCCGACGAGCTTCA
GGGCCATGTCGTTTCTGCCTTCCAGTCCACCATCAGCAGGGTACAGTGTCTCGGTGAAGGCTTCCCATCC
GAGGGTCTTTTTCTGCATCACAGGTCCGTTGCTGGTGAAGTTCACGCCTCTGATCTTCACGTTGTAGATC
AGGCATCCGTCCTGCAGGCTTGTATCCTGGGTAGCTGTCAGCACTCCGCCGTCCTCGTATGTGGTCACTC
TCTCCCAGGTGAATCCCTCAGGGAAGCTCTGCTTGAAGAAGTCGGGGATTCCCTGAGTGTGGTTGATGAA
GGTCTTGCTGCCGTACAGGAAGCTGGTAGCCAGGATATCGAAGGCGAAAGGCAGAGGTCCGCCTTCCACC
ACCTTGATTCTCATGGTCTGGGTTCCCTCGTAAGGCTTTCCCTCGCCTTCGCTTGTGCACTTGAAGTGGT
GGTTGTCCACGGTGCCTTCCATGTACAGCTTCATGTGCATGTTTTCTTTGATCAGCTCGCTAGATCCGCT
GCTTCCGTTGCTTCCGCTTCCGATTCCGTCGACCTTTCTCTTCTTCTTGGGATCTTCCATCACCTTTCTC
TTCTTCTTAGGAGAGGCATAATCGGGCACGTCATAGGGATAGGATCCCACCGGTGAGTCGCCACCCAGCT
GAGACAGGTCAATCCTTGTTTCGTACAGGCCGGTAATACTCTGATGGATCAGTGTAGCGTCCAGCACCTC
CTTAGTGGAGGTGTACCTCTTTCTATCGATTGTAGTGTCGAAGTACTTGAAAGCTGCAGGTGCGCCCAGG
TTTGTCAGAGTGAACAGATGAATGATATTTTCGGCCTGCTCCCTGATGGGCTTATCTCTGTGTTTGTTGT
AAGCAGACAGGACCTTATCCAGATTTGCGTCGGCCAGGATCACTCTTTTAGAGAACTCGCTAATCTGTTC
AATGATCTCGTCCAGATAATGCTTGTGCTGCTCCACAAACAGCTGTTTCTGTTCGTTATCCTCTGGAGAT
CCTTTCAGCTTCTCGTAGTGGCTTGCCAGATACAGGAAGTTCACGTACTTAGAAGGCAGGGCCAGTTCAT
TGCCTTTCTGCAGCTCTCCAGCGCTTGCCAGCATGCGTTTCCTGCCGTTTTCCAGCTCAAACAGACTGTA
CTTGGGCAGTTTAATGATCAGGTCTTTCTTCACTTCCTTATAACCTTTGGCCTCCAGAAAATCGATTGGG
TTCTTCTCGAAAGAGCTTCTCTCCATAATTGTGATACCCAGCAGCTCCTTGACAGATTTCAGTTTCTTGC
TTTTGCCCTTCTCCACCTTAGCGACCACCAGGACGGAGTATGCCACAGTGGGAGAGTCAAAGCCTCCATA
CTTCTTAGGGTCCCAGTCTTTCTTTCTAGCGATCAGCTTATCAGAGTTGCGTTTTGGCAGAATACTTTCT
TTTGAGAAACCGCCTGTCTGCACCTCAGTTTTCTTGACGATATTCACTTGAGGCATGCTCAGGACCTTCC
TCACGGTTGCAAAATCTCTGCCTTTGTCCCACACGATTTCGCCTGTCTCTCCGTTTGTCTCAATCAGGGG
CCTTTTGCGGATTTCTCCATTGGCCAGGGTGATCTCTGTCTTAAAGAAATTCATGATGTTTGAGTAAAAG
AAATACTTGGCAGTAGCTTTTCCAATTTCCTGCTCGGACTTGGCGATCATTTTTCTGACATCGTACACCT
TATAGTCTCCGTACACGAATTCGCTCTCCAGTTTTGGGTATTTCTTGATCAGTGCGGTACCGACCACGGC
GTTCAGGTATGCGTCATGGGCATGGTGATAATTGTTAATCTCGCGGACCTTATAAAACTGGAAATCTTTC
CTAAAGTCGCTGACCAGTTTACTCTTCAGGGTAATGACCTTCACTTCTCTGATCAGTTTGTCATTCTCAT
CGTACTTTGTGTTCATGCGACTATCCAGAATCTGTGCGACGTGTTTAGTGATCTGGCGTGTTTCCACCAG
CTGCCTCTTGATGAATCCAGCTTTGTCCAGTTCTGACAGTCCACCGCGCTCTGCTTTTGTCAGGTTATCA
AACTTCCTCTGAGTGATCAGTTTGGCATTCAGCAGCTGTCTCCAGTAGTTCTTCATTTTCTTGACCACTT
CCTCACTAGGGACATTATCTGATTTTCCTCTGTTTTTGTCGGACCTGGTCAGCACCTTGTTGTCAATGCT
GTCATCTTTGATGAAACTCTGGGGGACGATGGCATCCACGTCGTAATCAGACAGCCTGTTAATATCCAGC
TCCTGGTCC
